>Addgene plasmid #239730 | pKG2438_pGEEC534_pShip-CMV-mRuby2-P2A-PuroR-bGH | addgene full sequence | sequence record 475966 | Addgene NGS Result
CGCTCGCTGACTGCAGGTGCCCGTGTCTCAAAATCTCTGATGTTACATTGCACAAGATAAAAATATATCA
TCATGAACAATAAAACTGTCTGCTTACATAAACAGTAATACAAGGGGTGTTATGAGCCATATTCAACGGG
AAACGTCGAGGCCGCGATTAAATTCCAACATGGATGCTGATTTATATGGGTATAAATGGGCTCGCGATAA
TGTCGGGCAATCAGGTGCGACAATCTATCGCTTGTATGGGAAGCCCGATGCGCCAGAGTTGTTTCTGAAA
CATGGCAAAGGTAGCGTTGCCAATGATGTTACAGATGAGATGGTCAGACTAAACTGGCTGACGGAATTTA
TGCCTCTTCCGACCATCAAGCATTTTATCCGTACTCCTGGTGATGCATGGTTACTCACCACTGCGATCCC
CGGAAAAACAGCATTCCAGGTATTAGAAGAATATCCTGATTCAGGTGAAAATATTGTTGATGCGCTGGCA
GTGTTCCTGCGCCGGTTGCATTCGATTCCTGTTTGTAATTGTCCTTTTAACAGCGATCGCGTATTTCGTC
TAGCTCAGGCGCAATCACGAATGAATAACGGTTTGGTTGATGCGAGTGATTTTGATGACGAGCGTAATGG
CTGGCCTGTTGAACAAGTCTGGAAAGAAATGCATAAACTTTTGCCATTCTCACCGGATTCAGTCGTCACT
CATGGTGATTTCTCACTTGATAACCTTATTTTTGACGAGGGGAAATTAATAGGTTGTATTGATGTTGGAC
GAGTCGGAATCGCAGACCGATACCAGGATCTTGCCATCCTATGGAACTGCCTCGGTGAGTTTTCTCCTTC
ATTACAGAAACGGCTTTTTCAAAAATATGGTATTGATAATCCTGATATGAATAAATTGCAGTTTCATTTG
ATGCTCGATGAGTTTTTCTAATCAGAATTGGTTAATTGGTTGTAACATTATTCAGATTGGGCCCCGTTCC
ACTGAGCGTCAGACCCCGTAGAAAAGATCAAAGGATCTTCTTGAGATCCTTTTTTTCTGCGCGTAATCTG
CTGCTTGCAAACAAAAAAACCACCGCTACCAGCGGTGGTTTGTTTGCCGGATCAAGAGCTACCAACTCTT
TTTCCGAAGGTAACTGGCTTCAGCAGAGCGCAGATACCAAATACTGTTCTTCTAGTGTAGCCGTAGTTAG
GCCACCACTTCAAGAACTCTGTAGCACCGCCTACATACCTCGCTCTGCTAATCCTGTTACCAGTGGCTGC
TGCCAGTGGCGATAAGTCGTGTCTTACCGGGTTGGACTCAAGACGATAGTTACCGGATAAGGCGCAGCGG
TCGGGCTGAACGGGGGGTTCGTGCACACAGCCCAGCTTGGAGCGAACGACCTACACCGAACTGAGATACC
TACAGCGTGAGCTATGAGAAAGCGCCACGCTTCCCGAAGGGAGAAAGGCGGACAGGTATCCGGTAAGCGG
CAGGGTCGGAACAGGAGAGCGCACGAGGGAGCTTCCAGGGGGAAACGCCTGGTATCTTTATAGTCCTGTC
GGGTTTCGCCACCTCTGACTTGAGCGTCGATTTTTGTGATGCTCGTCAGGGGGGCGGAGCCTATGGAAAA
ACGCCAGCAACGCGGCCTTTTTACGGTTCCTGGCCTTTTGCTGGCCTTTTGCTCACATGTTCTTTCCTGC
GTTATCCCCTGATTCTGTGGATAACCGTATTACCGCTAGCATGGATCTCGGGGACGTCTAACTACTAAGC
GAGAGTAGGGAACTGCCAGGCATCAAATAAAACGAAAGGCTCAGTCGGAAGACTGGGCCTTTCGTTTTAT
CTGTTGTTTGTCGGTGAACGCTCTCCTGAGTAGGACAAATCCGCCGGGAGCGGATTTGAACGTTGTGAAG
CAACGGCCCGGAGGGTGGCGGGCAGGACGCCCGCCATAAACTGCCAGGCATCAAACTAAGCAGAAGGCCA
TCCTGACGGATGGCCTTTTTGCGTTTCTACAAACTCTTCCTGTTAGTTAGTTACTTAAGCTCGGGCCCAC
CTGCAGTCTACTTACTCGTTACATAACTTACGGTAAATGGCCCGCCTGGCTGACCGCCCAACGACCCCCG
CCCATTGACGTCAATAATGACGTATGTTCCCATAGTAACGCCAATAGGGACTTTCCATTGACGTCAATGG
GTGGAGTATTTACGGTAAACTGCCCACTTGGCAGTACATCAAGTGTATCATATGCCAAGTACGCCCCCTA
TTGACGTCAATGACGGTAAATGGCCCGCCTGGCATTATGCCCAGTACATGACCTTATGGGACTTTCCTAC
TTGGCAGTACATCTACGTATTAGTCATCGCTATTACCATGGTGATGCGGTTTTGGCAGTACATCAATGGG
CGTGGATAGCGGTTTGACTCACGGGGATTTCCAAGTCTCCACCCCATTGACGTCAATGGGAGTTTGTTTT
GGCACCAAAATCAACGGGACTTTCCAAAATGTCGTAACAACTCCGCCCCATTGACGCAAATGGGCGGTAG
GCGTGTACGGTGGGAGGTCTATATAAGCAGAGCTGAGCTCGTTTAGTGAACCGTCAGATCGCCTGGAGAC
GCCATCCACGCTGTAATGGCCACCATGGTGTCTAAGGGCGAAGAGCTGATCAAGGAAAATATGCGTATGA
AGGTGGTCATGGAAGGTTCGGTCAACGGCCACCAATTCAAATGCACAGGTGAAGGAGAAGGCAATCCGTA
CATGGGAACTCAAACCATGAGGATCAAAGTCATCGAGGGAGGACCCCTGCCATTTGCCTTTGACATTCTT
GCCACGTCGTTCATGTATGGCAGCCGTACTTTTATCAAGTACCCGAAAGGCATTCCTGATTTCTTTAAAC
AGTCCTTTCCTGAGGGTTTTACTTGGGAAAGAGTTACGAGATACGAAGATGGTGGAGTCGTCACCGTCAT
GCAGGACACCAGCCTTGAGGATGGCTGTCTCGTTTACCACGTCCAAGTCAGAGGGGTAAACTTTCCCTCC
AATGGTCCCGTGATGCAGAAGAAGACCAAGGGTTGGGAGCCTAATACAGAGATGATGTATCCAGCAGATG
GTGGTCTGAGGGGATACACTCATATGGCACTGAAAGTTGATGGTGGTGGCCATCTGTCTTGCTCTTTCGT
AACAACTTACAGGTCAAAAAAGACCGTCGGGAACATCAAGATGCCCGGTATCCATGCCGTTGATCACCGC
CTGGAAAGGTTAGAGGAAAGTGACAATGAAATGTTCGTAGTACAACGCGAACACGCAGTTGCCAAGTTCG
CCGGGCTTGGTGGTGGGATGGACGAGCTGTACAAGGGAAGCGGAGCTACTAACTTCAGCCTGCTGAAGCA
GGCTGGAGACGTGGAGGAGAACCCTGGACCTATGACCGAGTACAAGCCCACGGTGCGCCTCGCCACCCGC
GACGACGTCCCCAGGGCCGTACGCACCCTCGCCGCCGCGTTCGCCGACTACCCCGCCACGCGCCACACCG
TCGATCCGGACCGCCACATCGAGCGGGTCACCGAGCTGCAAGAACTCTTCCTCACGCGCGTCGGGCTCGA
CATCGGCAAGGTGTGGGTCGCGGACGACGGCGCCGCGGTGGCGGTCTGGACCACGCCGGAGAGCGTCGAA
GCGGGGGCGGTGTTCGCCGAGATCGGCCCGCGCATGGCCGAGTTGAGCGGTTCCCGGCTGGCCGCGCAGC
AACAGATGGAAGGCCTCCTGGCGCCGCACCGGCCCAAGGAGCCCGCGTGGTTCCTGGCCACCGTCGGCGT
CTCGCCCGACCACCAGGGCAAGGGTCTGGGCAGCGCCGTCGTGCTCCCCGGAGTGGAGGCGGCCGAGCGC
GCCGGGGTGCCCGCCTTCCTGGAGACATCCGCGCCCCGCAACCTCCCCTTCTACGAGCGGCTCGGCTTCA
CCGTCACCGCCGACGTCGAGGTGCCCGAAGGACCGCGCACCTGGTGCATGACCCGCAAGCCCGGTGCCTG
ACAACGTTGCACCTGTGCCTTCTAGTTGCCAGCCATCTGTTGTTTGCCCCTCCCCCGTGCCTTCCTTGAC
CCTGGAAGGTGCCACTCCCACTGTCCTTTCCTAATAAAATGAGGAAATTGCATCGCATTGTCTGAGTAGG
TGTCATTCTATTCTGGGGGGTGGGGTGGGGCAGGACAGCAAGGGGGAGGATTGGGAAGACAATAGCAGGC
ATGCTGGGGATGCGGTGGGCTCTATGG
Features (pLannotate 1.2.2; 10 found; start..end, strand, type, name):
    122..931     +  CDS            KanR: aminoglycoside phosphotransferase; aph(3')-Ia; confers resistance to kanamycin in bacteria or G418 (Geneticin®) in eukaryotes
   1021..1609    +  rep_origin     ori: high-copy-number ColE1/pMB1/pBR322/pUC origin of replication
   1777..1820    -  terminator     rrnB T1 terminator: Escherichia coli rrnB; transcription terminator T1 from the E. coli rrnB gene
   1952..1979    +  terminator     rrnB T2 terminator: transcription terminator T2 from the E. coli rrnB gene
   2047..2350    +  enhancer       CMV enhancer: human cytomegalovirus immediate early enhancer
   2351..2554    +  promoter       CMV promoter: human cytomegalovirus (CMV) immediate early promoter
   2555..2588    +  promoter       TRE3GV promoter (fragment): 3rd-generation Tet-responsive promoter that can be activated by binding of Tet-On® 3G, optimized for retroviral and lentiviral vectors
   2615..3325    +  CDS            mRuby2: mRuby2 is a basic (constitutively fluorescent) red fluorescent protein published in 2012, derived from Entacmaea quadricolor. It has moderate acid sensitivity.
   3392..3991    +  CDS            PuroR (fragment): puromycin N-acetyltransferase; pac from Streptomyces; confers resistance to puromycin
   4003..4227    +  polyA_signal   bGH poly(A) signal: bovine growth hormone polyadenylation signal
