[The description below was written by a language model from this plasmid's Addgene catalogue record and pLannotate feature annotations shown in this document.]
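Description:
pKG2438_pGEEC534_pShip-CMV-mRuby2-P2A-PuroR-bGH is a compact (about 4.2 kb) synthetic-biology plasmid built by Golden Gate assembly in the pShip backbone and designed to express a single transgene cassette in mammalian cells. It is maintained in E. coli through a high-copy ColE1/pUC-type origin and selected with kanamycin via the aph(3')-Ia aminoglycoside phosphotransferase gene. Two E. coli rrnB terminators (T1 and T2) sit between the bacterial maintenance region and the mammalian cassette, an arrangement that generally serves to insulate the insert from read-through transcription originating in the backbone.

The payload is one transcription unit driven by the human cytomegalovirus immediate-early enhancer and promoter, a strong constitutive element in many mammalian cell types. A short stretch immediately downstream of the promoter is annotated as a TRE3GV promoter fragment. Because it is only a few dozen bases long and directly abuts the CMV core promoter, it most likely reflects sequence shared between CMV-derived minimal promoters rather than a functional Tet-responsive element, and the record gives no indication of inducible control. The open reading frame encodes mRuby2, a red fluorescent protein derived from Entacmaea quadricolor, followed by a P2A self-cleaving peptide and the puromycin N-acetyltransferase gene from Streptomyces alboniger. Ribosomal skipping at P2A yields the reporter and the resistance protein as separate polypeptides from one mRNA. The P2A itself is not annotated in the feature table but fits the gap between the two coding sequences. A bovine growth hormone polyadenylation signal terminates the transcript. The plasmid thus couples red fluorescence readout with puromycin selection, and the associated work concerns profiling of transcriptional and translational regulation of transgenes.
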