Addgene plasmid #239730: pKG2438_pGEEC534_pShip-CMV-mRuby2-P2A-PuroR-bGH
Purpose: Plasmid expressing mRuby2 and PuroR with the CMV promoter
Depositing lab: Kate Galloway. Depositing organization: Massachusetts Institute of Technology. Publication: High-resolution profiling reveals coupled transcriptional and translational regulation of transgenes. Peterman EL, Ploessl DS, Love KS, Sanabria V, Daniels RF, Johnstone CP, Godavarti DR, Kabaria SR, Oakes CG, Pai AA, Galloway KE. Nucleic Acids Research, Volume 53, Issue 11, 24 June 2025, gkaf528 10.1093/nar/gkaf528 PubMed 39651241.
Backbone
  Vector backbone: pShip
  Vector type: Synthetic Biology
Growth in bacteria
  Bacterial resistance: Kanamycin, 50 μg/mL
  Growth temperature: 30°C
  Growth strain: NEB Stable
  Copy number: High Copy
Gene/Insert
  Gene/Insert name: mRuby2-P2A-PuroR
  Species: Entacmaea quadricolor, Streptomyces alboniger
  Cloning method: Golden Gate
Terms and licenses: Academic/Nonprofit Terms; Industry Terms: Not Available to Industry
Depositor comments: Please visit https://doi.org/10.1101/2024.11.26.625483 for bioRxiv preprint.
How to cite: pKG2438_pGEEC534_pShip-CMV-mRuby2-P2A-PuroR-bGH was a gift from Kate Galloway (Addgene plasmid # 239730 ; http://n2t.net/addgene:239730 ; RRID:Addgene_239730)
